Addgene plasmid #118539: pMRE-Tn5-157
Purpose: miniTn5 plasmid to deliver constitutively expressed fluorescent protein genes in bacteria
Depositing lab: Mitja Remus-Emsermann. Depositing organization: University of Canterbury. Publication: Chromatic Bacteria - A Broad Host-Range Plasmid and Chromosomal Insertion Toolbox for Fluorescent Protein Expression in Bacteria. Schlechter RO, Jun H, Bernach M, Oso S, Boyd E, Munoz-Lintz DA, Dobson RCJ, Remus DM, Remus-Emsermann MNP. Front Microbiol. 2018 Dec 12;9:3052. doi: 10.3389/fmicb.2018.03052. eCollection 2018. PubMed 30631309.
Backbone
  Vector backbone: pAG408
  Vector type: Bacterial Expression ; miniTn5 delivery vector
  Selectable markers: Chloramphenicol/ Kanamycin
Growth in bacteria
  Bacterial resistance: Ampicillin, 100 μg/mL
  Growth temperature: 37°C
  Growth strain: E. coli S17-1 lambda pir
  Copy number: High Copy
Gene/Insert
  Gene/Insert name: mClover3
  Species: Synthetic
  Cloning method: Gibson Cloning
Resource information
  A portion of this plasmid was derived from a plasmid made by: pNCSmClover3
Terms and licenses: Academic/Nonprofit Terms; Industry Terms: Not Available to Industry
Depositor comments: Please visit https://www.biorxiv.org/content/early/2018/09/07/402172 for bioRxiv preprint.
How to cite: pMRE-Tn5-157 was a gift from Mitja Remus-Emsermann (Addgene plasmid # 118539 ; http://n2t.net/addgene:118539 ; RRID:Addgene_118539)
