[The description below was written by a language model from this plasmid's Addgene catalogue record and pLannotate feature annotations shown in this document.]
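Description:
pMRE-Tn5-157 is a miniTn5 suicide delivery plasmid built on the pAG408 backbone and designed to insert a constitutively expressed fluorescent protein gene into bacterial chromosomes. It replicates from an R6K γ origin, which depends on the pi initiator protein, so it is maintained in a lambda pir E. coli host such as S17-1 lambda pir and cannot persist in recipients that lack pi. An incP oriT, with an adjacent traJ fragment, allows conjugative mobilisation from the donor strain into a broad range of target bacteria. The backbone carries an ampicillin resistance gene (bla, with its own promoter) for selection during propagation, along with a full-length Tn5 transposase gene (tnpA).

The payload is mClover3, a bright green-yellow fluorescent protein with improved photostability, derived from pNCSmClover3 and introduced by Gibson assembly. Its coding sequence spans the numbering origin of the 6,670 nt record and is followed by a lambda t0 terminator. The catalogue entry describes expression as constitutive, but the feature table does not annotate the promoter that drives mClover3. Downstream lies a chloramphenicol acetyltransferase cassette with a cat promoter fragment and an rrnB T1 terminator. A kanamycin resistance gene sits upstream of the reporter. These match the listed chloramphenicol and kanamycin selectable markers, which presumably serve to select recipients after transposition. However, the transposon end repeats are not annotated, so the exact boundaries of the mobile element cannot be read from the table. A short gentamicin resistance fragment and a partial tnpA match appear to be remnants of the parental vector. The plasmid belongs to a toolbox for fluorescently tagging diverse bacteria by chromosomal insertion.
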