Features (pLannotate 1.2.2; 15 found; start..end, strand, type, name):
    630..724     +  terminator     lambda t0 terminator: transcription terminator from phage lambda
    739..767     +  promoter       cat promoter (fragment): promoter of the E. coli cat gene encoding chloramphenicol acetyltransferase
    768..1424    +  CDS            cat: CAT_ECOLX - Experimental evidence at protein level: Swiss-Prot protein existence level 1. This enzyme is an effector of chloramphenicol resistance in bacteria. From Escherichia coli. This protein is used as a marker in many commonly used cloning vectors, such as pACYC184.
   1492..1578    +  terminator     rrnB T1 terminator: Escherichia coli rrnB; transcription terminator T1 from the E. coli rrnB gene
   1606..1632    +  CDS            GmR (fragment): gentamycin acetyltransferase; aacC1; confers resistance to gentamycin
   1850..3277    +  CDS            tnpA: TN5P_ECOLX - Also known as tnp. Experimental evidence at protein level: Swiss-Prot protein existence level 1. Mediates transposition of transposon Tn5 by a 'cut and paste' mechanism. First, the monomeric transposase binds the 19 bp inverted DNA repeats flanking the transposon. Then, dimerization of the DNA- bound transposase creates a synaptic DNA complex. After nicking of the first DNA strand, excision of the transposon proceeds through a series of intermediates. The transposase then mediates the insertion of the transposon at a new site by strand transfer. The activity of the wild- type tran
   3408..3512    +  promoter       AmpR promoter: bla
   3513..4373    +  CDS            AmpR: β-lactamase; bla; confers resistance to ampicillin, carbenicillin, and related antibiotics
   4612..4721    +  oriT           oriT: incP origin of transfer
   4754..4799    +  CDS            traJ (fragment): oriT-recognizing protein; traJ
   4870..5202    +  rep_origin     R6K γ ori (fragment): γ replication origin from E. coli plasmid R6K; requires the R6K initiator protein pi for replication
   5253..5316    +  misc_feature   MCS (fragment): pBluescript multiple cloning site
   5408..6202    +  CDS            KanR: aminoglycoside phosphotransferase; aphA-3; confers resistance to kanamycin
   6210..6527    +  CDS            tnpA (fragment): TN5P_ECOLX - Also known as tnp. Experimental evidence at protein level: Swiss-Prot protein existence level 1. Mediates transposition of transposon Tn5 by a 'cut and paste' mechanism. First, the monomeric transposase binds the 19 bp inverted DNA repeats flanking the transposon. Then, dimerization of the DNA- bound transposase creates a synaptic DNA complex. After nicking of the first DNA strand, excision of the transposon proceeds through a series of intermediates. The transposase then mediates the insertion of the transposon at a new site by strand transfer. The activity of the wild- type tran
   6564..613     +  CDS            mClover3 (across the origin): bright green-yellow fluorescent protein derived from mClover2, with improved photostability (Bajar et al., 2003) mammalian codon-optimized
>Addgene plasmid #118539 | pMRE-Tn5-157 | addgene full sequence | sequence record 227203 | Addgene NGS Result
CGATGCCACCAACGGCAAGCTGACCCTGAAGTTCATCTGCACCACCGGCAAGCTGCCCGTGCCCTGGCCC
ACCCTCGTGACCACCTTCGGCTACGGCGTGGCCTGCTTCAGCCGCTACCCCGACCACATGAAGCAGCACG
ACTTCTTCAAGTCCGCCATGCCCGAAGGCTACGTCCAGGAGCGCACCATCTCTTTCAAGGACGACGGTAC
CTACAAGACCCGCGCCGAGGTGAAGTTCGAGGGCGACACCCTGGTGAACCGCATCGAGCTGAAGGGCATC
GACTTCAAGGAGGACGGCAACATCCTGGGGCACAAGCTGGAGTACAACTTCAACAGCCACTACGTCTATA
TCACGGCCGACAAGCAGAAGAACTGCATCAAGGCTAACTTCAAGATCCGCCACAACGTTGAGGACGGCAG
CGTGCAGCTCGCCGACCACTACCAGCAGAACACCCCCATCGGCGACGGCCCCGTGCTGCTGCCCGACAAC
CACTACCTGAGCCATCAGTCCAAGCTGAGCAAAGACCCCAACGAGAAGCGCGATCACATGGTCCTGCTGG
AGTTCGTGACCGCCGCCGGGATTACACATGGCATGGACGAGCTGTACAAGTAATAATTAGCTGAGCTTGG
ACTCCTGTTGATAGATCCAGTAATGACCTCAGAACTCCATCTGGATTTGTTCAGAACGCTCGGTTGCCGC
CGGGCGTTTTTTATTGGTGAGAATCCAAGCTAGCTTGGCGAGATTTTCAGGAGCTAAGGAAGCTAAAATG
GAGAAAAAAATCACTGGATATACCACCGTTGATATATCCCAATGGCATCGTAAAGAACATTTTGAGGCAT
TTCAGTCAGTTGCTCAATGTACCTATAACCAGACCGTTCAGCTGGATATTACGGCCTTTTTAAAGACCGT
AAAGAAAAATAAGCACAAGTTTTATCCGGCCTTTATTCACATTCTTGCCCGCCTGATGAATGCTCATCCG
GAATTTCGTATGGCAATGAAAGACGGTGAGCTGGTGATATGGGATAGTGTTCACCCTTGTTACACCGTTT
TCCATGAGCAAACTGAAACGTTTTCATCGCTCTGGAGTGAATACCACGACGATTTCCGGCAGTTTCTACA
CATATATTCGCAAGATGTGGCGTGTTACGGTGAAAACCTGGCCTATTTCCCTAAAGGGTTTATTGAGAAT
ATGTTTTTCGTCTCAGCCAATCCCTGGGTGAGTTTCACCAGTTTTGATTTAAACGTGGCCAATATGGACA
ACTTCTTCGCCCCCGTTTTCACCATGGGCAAATATTATACGCAAGGCGACAAGGTGCTGATGCCGCTGGC
GATTCAGGTTCATCATGCCGTTTGTGATGGCTTCCATGTCGGCAGAATGCTTAATGAATTACAACAGTAC
TGCGATGAGTGGCAGGGCGGGGCGTAATTTTTTTAAGGCAGTTATTGGTGCCCTTAAACGCCTGGGGTAA
TGACTCTCTAGCTTGAGGCATCAAATAAAACGAAAGGCTCAGTCGAAAGACTGGGCCTTTCGTTTTATCT
GTTGTTTGTCGGTGAACGCTCTCCTGAGTAGGACAAATCCGCCGCTAGGAGCTTGCGGCCGCCAGGATAT
CGACCCAAGTACCGCCACCTAACAATTCGTTCAAGCCGAGATCGGCTTCCCGGCCGACGCGTCAATTCGA
GCGCGTCAATTCGAGGGCCGCGGCCTAGGCGGCCAGATCTGATCAAGAGACAGTCTAGCTAGAATTAATT
CGAGTCGACCGATCCCGTACACAAGTAGCGTCCTGAACGGAACCTTTCCCGTTTTCCAGGATCTGATCTT
CCATGTGACCTCCTAACATGGTAACGTTCATGATAACTTCTGCTCTTCATCGTGCGGCCGACTGGGCTAA
ATCTGTGTTCTCTTCGGCGGCGCTGGGTGATCCTCGCCGTACTGCCCGCTTGGTTAACGTCGCCGCCCAA
TTGGCAAAATATTCTGGTAAATCAATAACCATCTCATCAGAGGGTAGTGAAGCCATGCAGGAAGGCGCTT
ACCGATTTATCCGCAATCCCAACGTTTCTGCCGAGGCGATCAGAAAGGCTGGCGCCATGCAAACAGTCAA
GTTGGCTCAGGAGTTTCCCGAACTGCTGGCCATTGAGGACACCACCTCTTTGAGTTATCGCCACCAGGTC
GCCGAAGAGCTTGGCAAGCTGGGCTCTATTCAGGATAAATCCCGCGGATGGTGGGTTCACTCCGTTCTCT
TGCTCGAGGCCACCACATTCCGCACCGTAGGATTACTGCATCAGGAGTGGTGGATGCGCCCGGATGACCC
TGCCGATGCGGATGAAAAGGAGAGTGGCAAATGGCTGGCAGCCGCCGCAACTAGCCGGTTACGCATGGGC
AGCATGATGAGCAACGTGATTGCGGTCTGTGACCGCGAAGCCGATATTCATGCTTATCTGCAGGACAAAC
TGGCGCATAACGAGCGCTTCGTGGTGCGCTCCAAGCACCCACGCAAGGACGTAGAGTCTGGGTTGTATCT
GTACGACCATCTGAAGAACCAACCGGAGTTGGGTGGCTATCAGATCAGCATTCCGCAAAAGGGCGTGGTG
GATAAACGCGGTAAACGTAAAAATCGACCAGCCCGCAAGGCGAGCTTGAGCCTGCGCAGTGGGCGCATCA
CGCTAAAACAGGGGAATATCACGCTCAACGCGGTGCTGGCCGAGGAGATTAACCCGCCCAAGGGTGAGAC
CCCGTTGAAATGGTTGTTGCTGACCAGCGAACCGGTCGAGTCGCTAGCCCAAGCCTTGCGCGTCATCGAC
ATTTATACCCATCGCTGGCGGATCGAGGAGTTCCATAAGGCATGGAAAACCGGAGCAGGAGCCGAGAGGC
AACGCATGGAGGAGCCGGATAATCTGGAGCGGATGGTCTCGATCCTCTCGTTTGTTGCGGTCAGGCTGTT
ACAGCTCAGAGAAAGCTTCACGCTGCCGCAAGCACTCAGGGCGCAAGGGCTGCTAAAGGAAGCGGAACAC
GTAGAAAGCCAGTCCGCAGAAACGGTGCTGACCCCGGATGAATGTCAGCTACTGGGCTATCTGGACAAGG
GAAAACGCAAGCGCAAAGAGAAAGCAGGTAGCTTGCAGTGGGCTTACATGGCGATAGCTAGACTGGGCGG
TTTTATGGACAGCAAGCGAACCGGAATTGCCAGCTGGGGCGCCCTCTGGGAAGGTTGGGAAGCCCTGCAA
AGTAAACTGGATGGCTTTCTTGCCGCCAAGGATCTGATGGCGCAGGGGATCAAGATCTGATCGGTCGATC
GAATTAATTCCCAATTCTTGAAGACGAAAGGGCCTCGTGATACGCCTATTTTTATAGGTTAATGTCATGA
TAATAATGGTTTCTTAGACGTCAGGTGGCACTTTTCGGGGAAATGTGCGCGGAACCCCTATTTGTTTATT
TTTCTAAATACATTCAAATATGTATCCGCTCATGAGACAATAACCCTGATAAATGCTTCAATAATATTGA
AAAAGGAAGAGTATGAGTATTCAACATTTCCGTGTCGCCCTTATTCCCTTTTTTGCGGCATTTTGCCTTC
CTGTTTTTGCTCACCCAGAAACGCTGGTGAAAGTAAAAGATGCTGAAGATCAGTTGGGTGCACGAGTGGG
TTACATCGAACTGGATCTCAACAGCGGTAAGATCCTTGAGAGTTTTCGCCCCGAAGAACGTTTTCCAATG
ATGAGCACTTTTAAAGTTCTGCTATGTGGCGCGGTATTATCCCGTATTGACGCCGGGCAAGAGCAACTCG
GTCGCCGCATACACTATTCTCAGAATGACTTGGTTGAGTACTCACCAGTCACAGAAAAGCATCTTACGGA
TGGCATGACAGTAAGAGAATTATGCAGTGCTGCCATAACCATGAGTGATAACACTGCGGCCAACTTACTT
CTGACAACGATCGGAGGACCGAAGGAGCTAACCGCTTTTTTGCACAACATGGGGGATCATGTAACTCGCC
TTGATCGTTGGGAACCGGAGCTGAATGAAGCCATACCAAACGACGAGCGTGACACCACGATGCCTGTAGC
AATGGCAACAACGTTGCGCAAACTATTAACTGGCGAACTACTTACTCTAGCTTCCCGGCAACAATTAATA
GACTGGATGGAGGCGGATAAAGTTGCAGGACCACTTCTGCGCTCGGCCCTTCCGGCTGGCTGGTTTATTG
CTGATAAATCTGGAGCCGGTGAGCGTGGGTCTCGCGGTATCATTGCAGCACTGGGGCCAGATGGTAAGCC
CTCCCGTATCGTAGTTATCTACACGACGGGGAGTCAGGCAACTATGGATGAACGAAATAGACAGATCGCT
GAGATAGGTGCCTCACTGATTAAGCATTGGTAACTGTCAGACCAAGTTTACTCATATATACTTTAGATTG
ATTTAAAACTTCATTTTTAATTTAAAAGGATCTAGGTGAAGATCCGGGGAATTGGGGATCAATTCCGTTT
TCCGCTGCATAACCCTGCTTCGGGGTCATTATAGCGATTTTTTCGGTATATCCATCCTTTTTCGCACGAT
ATACAGGATTTTGCCAAAGGGTTCGTGTAGACTTTCCTTGGTGTATCCAACGGCGTCAGCCGGGCAGGAT
AGGTGAAGTAGGCCCACCCGCGAGCGGGTGTTCCTTCTTCACTGTCCCTTATTCGCACCTGGCGGTGCTC
AACGGGAATCCTGCTCTGCGAGGCTGGCCGGCTACCGCCGGCGTAACAGATGAGGGCAAGCGGATGGCTG
ATGAAACCAAGCCAACCAGGAAGGGCAGCCCACCTATCACGGAATTGATCCGGCCACGATGCGTCCGGCG
TAGAGGATCTGAAGATCAGCAGTTCAACCTGTTGATAGTACGTACTAAGCTCTCATGTTTCACGTACTAA
GCTCTCATGTTTAACGTACTAAGCTCTCATGTTTAACGAACTAAACCCTCATGGCTAACGTACTAAGCTC
TCATGTTTCACGTACTAAGCTCTCATGTTTGAACAATAAAATTAATATAAATCAGCAACTTAAATAGCCT
CTAAGGTTTTAAGTTTTATAAGAAAAAAAAGAATATATAAGGCTTTTAAAGCTTTTAAGGTTTAACGGTT
GTGGACAACAAGCCAGGGATGTAACGCACTGAGAAGCCCTTAGAGCCTCTCAAAGCAATTTTGAGTGACA
CAGGAACACTTAACGGCTGACATGGGAATTAATTCTGACTCTTATACACAAGTGCGGCCCTCGAATTGAC
GCGCTCCACCGCGGTGGCGGCCGCTCTAGAACTAGTGGATCCCCCGGGCTGCAGGAATTCGATATCCATA
AACTGCCAGGAATTGGGGATCGGATTCGAGCTAAGAATTCCCTTGGGGTATCTTTAAATACTGTAGAAAA
GAGGAAGGAAATAATAAATGGCTAAAATGAGAATATCACCGGAATTGAAAAAACTGATCGAAAAATACCG
CTGCGTAAAAGATACGGAAGGAATGTCTCCTGCTAAGGTATATAAGCTGGTGGGAGAAAATGAAAACCTA
TATTTAAAAATGACGGACAGCCGGTATAAAGGGACCACCTATGATGTGGAACGGGAAAAGGACATGATGC
TATGGCTGGAAGGAAAGCTGCCTGTTCCAAAGGTCCTGCACTTTGAACGGCATGATGGCTGGAGCAATCT
GCTCATGAGTGAGGCCGATGGCGTCCTTTGCTCGGAAGAGTATGAAGATGGACAAAGCCCTGAAAAGATT
ATCGAGCTGTATGCGGAGTGCATCAGGCTCTTTCACTCCATCGACATATCGGATTGTCCCTATACGAATA
GCTTAGACAGCCGCTTAGCCGAATTGGATTACTTACTGAATAACGATCTGGCCGATGTGGATTGCGAAAA
CTGGGAAGAAGACACTCCATTTAAAGATCCGCGCGAGCTGTATGATTTTTTAAAGACGGAAAAGCCCGAA
GAGGAACTTGTCTTTTCCCACGGCGACCTGGGAGACAGCAACATCTTTGTGAAAGATGGCAAAGTAAGTG
GCTTTATTGATCTTGGGAGAAGCGGCAGGGCGGACAAGTGGTATGACATTGCCTTCTGCGTCCGGTCGAT
CAGGGAGGATGTCGGGGAAGAACAGTATGTCGAGCTATTTTTTGACTTACTGGGGATCAAGCCTGATTGG
GAGAAAATAAAATATTATATTTTACTGGATGAATTGTTTTAGAGCTCGCACGCTGCCGCAAGCACTCAGG
GCGCAAGGGCTGCTAAAGGAAGCGGAACACGTAGAAAGCCAGTCCGCAGAAACGGTGCTGACCCCGGATG
AATGTCAGCTACTGGGCTATCTGGACAAGGGAAAACGCAAGCGCAAAGAGAAAGCAGGTAGCTTGCAGTG
GGCTTACATGGCGATAGCTAGACTGGGCGGTTTTATGGACAGCAAGCGAACCGGAATTGCCAGCTGGGGC
GCCCTCTGGTAAGGTTGGGAAGCCCTGCAAAGTAAACTGGATGGCTTTCTTGCCGCCAAGGATCTGATGG
CGCAGGGGATCAAGATCTGATCAAGAGACAGGATACTAGTGGAGGAAGAAAAAATGGTGAGCAAGGGCGA
GGAGCTGTTCACCGGGGTGGTGCCCATCCTGGTCGAGCTGGACGGCGACGTAAACGGCCACAAGTTCAGC
GTCCGCGGCGAGGGCGAGGG
